Addgene plasmid #236260: pPtGE31_ΔPtR
Purpose: (Empty Backbone) A version of the episome pPtGE31 with a deleted nonessential region, contains the NAT cassette
Depositing lab: Bogumil Karas. Depositing organization: University of Western Ontario. Publication: Breaking the cell wall for efficient DNA delivery to diatoms. Walker EJL, Pampuch M, Deng L, Li Y, Tran G, Mock T, Karas BJ. Nat Commun. 2026 Jan 22. doi: 10.1038/s41467-026-68562-6. PubMed 41571648.
Backbone
  Vector backbone: pCC1BAC
  Backbone size (bp): 10928
  Modifications to backbone: This plasmid is derived from a pCC1BAC backbone. It contains an algal selection marker (NAT- nourseothricin resistance) as well as bacterial and yeast artificial chromosome elements. The algal marker is driven by the FcpD/FcpA promoter-terminator pair.
  Vector type: Bacterial Expression, Yeast Expression, Synthetic Biology ; P. tricornutum Expression
  Selectable markers: HIS3 ; Nourseothricin
Growth in bacteria
  Bacterial resistance: Chloramphenicol, 25 μg/mL
  Growth temperature: 37°C
  Growth strain: DH5alpha
  Growth instructions: This plasmid can be induced to high-copy number replication by supplementation with L-arabinose (100 µg/ml). Otherwise, it is maintained as 1-2 copies per cell.
  Copy number: Low Copy
Terms and licenses: Academic/Nonprofit Terms; Industry Terms: Not Available to Industry
How to cite: pPtGE31_ΔPtR was a gift from Bogumil Karas (Addgene plasmid # 236260 ; http://n2t.net/addgene:236260 ; RRID:Addgene_236260)
