[The description below was written by a language model from this plasmid's Addgene catalogue record and pLannotate feature annotations shown in this document.]
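Description:
pPtGE31_ΔPtR is an empty-backbone shuttle episome built on pCC1BAC and designed to be maintained in three hosts: Escherichia coli, Saccharomyces cerevisiae and the diatom Phaeodactylum tricornutum. It is a trimmed version of the episome pPtGE31 from which a nonessential region has been deleted; the record does not define that region further. The sequenced record is about 11 kb, close to the stated backbone size.

In bacteria the plasmid behaves as a copy-control BAC. The F-plasmid replication module (ori2/oriS, repE, incC) together with the sopA, sopB and sopC partitioning system keeps it at one or two copies per cell. The separate oriV origin allows arabinose-induced amplification to high copy number, which in pCC1BAC-type systems generally relies on a host-supplied replication factor. Bacterial selection is by chloramphenicol through the cat gene and its own promoter. Other pCC1BAC remnants are annotated, including a lambda cos site, a single loxP site, a bom fragment, and a lacZα/lac promoter region with a T7 promoter and a pUC-type multiple cloning site that can accept inserts.

For yeast, a CEN6/ARS element provides stable low-copy centromeric replication, and HIS3 with its native promoter serves as the auxotrophic marker. These elements make the vector suitable for yeast-based assembly of constructs. For the diatom, the nourseothricin acetyltransferase gene (NAT) is expressed from an FcpD promoter and FcpA terminator pair. The annotation software picks up the FCPA-derived fragment downstream of the marker, but the promoter itself is not annotated. The plasmid serves as a compact, selectable chassis for delivering and maintaining DNA episomally in P. tricornutum, and the associated work concerns DNA delivery to diatoms.
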