Features (pLannotate 1.2.2; 27 found; start..end, strand, type, name):
     66..680     +  rep_origin     oriV: origin of replication for the bacterial F plasmid
    756..975     +  rep_origin     ori2: secondary origin of replication for the bacterial F plasmid; also known as oriS
   1066..1821    +  CDS            repE: replication initiation protein for the bacterial F plasmid; repE
   1824..2074    +  misc_feature   incC: incC; incompatibility region of the bacterial F plasmid
   2236..2739    +  misc_feature   CEN/ARS: S. cerevisiae CEN6 centromere fused to an autonomously replicating sequence
   2740..2926    +  promoter       HIS3 promoter: S. cerevisiae HIS3
   2927..3589    +  CDS            HIS3: imidazoleglycerol-phosphate dehydratase, required for histidine biosynthesis; S. cerevisiae HIS3; yeast auxotrophic marker
   3779..4954    +  CDS            sopA: partitioning protein for the bacterial F plasmid; sopA
   4954..5910    +  CDS            sopB: partitioning protein for the bacterial F plasmid; sopB
   5983..6450    +  misc_feature   sopC: sopC; centromere-like partitioning region of the bacterial F plasmid
   6683..6829    +  CDS            yuaZ (fragment): YUAZ_ECO57 - Protein predicted: Swiss-Prot protein existence level 4. From Escherichia coli O157:H7.
   6843..7241    -  misc_feature   cos: lambda cos site; allows packaging into phage lambda particles
   7259..7292    +  protein_bind   loxP: Cre-mediated recombination occurs in the 8-bp core sequence (GCATACAT). Cre recombinase
   7346..7445    +  misc_feature   bom (fragment): basis of mobility region from pBR322
   7451..7607    -  CDS            lacZα (fragment): LacZα fragment of β-galactosidase; lacZ fragment
   7610..7628    +  promoter       T7 promoter: promoter for bacteriophage T7 RNA polymerase
   7631..7687    +  misc_feature   MCS: pUC18/19 multiple cloning site
   7752..7774    -  protein_bind   lac operator (fragment): The lac repressor binds to the lac operator to inhibit transcription in E. coli. This inhibition can be relieved by adding lactose or isopropyl-β-D-thiogalactopyranoside (IPTG). lac repressor encoded by lacI
   7778..7808    -  promoter       lac promoter: promoter for the E. coli lac operon
   7823..7844    -  protein_bind   CAP binding site: CAP binding activates transcription in the presence of cAMP. E. coli catabolite activator protein
   7857..7920    -  CDS            lacI (fragment): lac repressor; lacI; The lac repressor binds to the lac operator to inhibit transcription in E. coli. This inhibition can be relieved by adding lactose or isopropyl-β-D-thiogalactopyranoside (IPTG).
   7962..7979    +  promoter       tet promoter (fragment): E. coli promoter for tetracycline efflux protein gene
   8067..8723    -  CDS            cat: CAT_ECOLX - Experimental evidence at protein level: Swiss-Prot protein existence level 1. This enzyme is an effector of chloramphenicol resistance in bacteria. From Escherichia coli. This protein is used as a marker in many commonly used cloning vectors, such as pACYC184.
   8724..8826    -  promoter       cat promoter: promoter of the E. coli cat gene encoding chloramphenicol acetyltransferase
   8942..9286    +  CDS            resD (fragment): REDF_ECOLI - Also known as D. Protein inferred from homology: Swiss-Prot protein existence level 3. Acts as a repressor of transcription and as a site-specific resolvase that cleaves at the RfsF site. From Escherichia coli (strain K12).
  10279..10848   +  CDS            NrsR: nourseothricin acetyltransferase; Streptomyces noursei nat1; confers resistance to nourseothricin
  10923..16      +  CDS            FCPA (fragment) (across the origin): FCPA_PHATR - Also known as FCP1. Experimental evidence at transcript level: Swiss-Prot protein existence level 2. The light-harvesting complex (LHC) functions as a light receptor, it captures and delivers excitation energy to photosystems with which it is closely associated. Energy is transferred from the carotenoid and chlorophyll C (or B) to chlorophyll A and the photosynthetic reaction centers where it is used to synthesize ATP and reducing power. From Phaeodactylum tricornutum (Diatom).
>Addgene plasmid #236260 | pPtGE31_ΔPtR | addgene full sequence | sequence record 474335 | Addgene NGS Result
AGTCTCTATCCTTCCTTAAAAATTTAATTTTCATTAGTTGCAGTCACTCCGCTTTGGTTTTCGAGCTGGT
TGCCCTCGCCGCTGGGCTGGCGGCCGTCTATGGCCCTGCAAACGCGCCAGAAACGCCGTCGAAGCCGTGT
GCGAGACACCGCGGCCGGCCGCCGGCGTTGTGGATACCTCGCGGAAAACTTGGCCCTCACTGACAGATGA
GGGGCGGACGTTGACACTTGAGGGGCCGACTCACCCGGCGCGGCGTTGACAGATGAGGGGCAGGCTCGAT
TTCGGCCGGCGACGTGGAGCTGGCCAGCCTCGCAAATCGGCGAAAACGCCTGATTTTACGCGAGTTTCCC
ACAGATGATGTGGACAAGCCTGGGGATAAGTGCCCTGCGGTATTGACACTTGAGGGGCGCGACTACTGAC
AGATGAGGGGCGCGATCCTTGACACTTGAGGGGCAGAGTGCTGACAGATGAGGGGCGCACCTATTGACAT
TTGAGGGGCTGTCCACAGGCAGAAAATCCAGCATTTGCAAGGGTTTCCGCCCGTTTTTCGGCCACCGCTA
ACCTGTCTTTTAACCTGCTTTTAAACCAATATTTATAAACCTTGTTTTTAACCAGGGCTGCGCCCTGTGC
GCGTGACCGCGCACGCCGAAGGGGGGTGCCCCCCCTTCTCGAACCCTCCCGGTCGAGTGAGCGAGGAAGC
ACCAGGGAACAGCACTTATATATTCTGCTTACACACGATGCCTGAAAAAACTTCCCTTGGGGTTATCCAC
TTATCCACGGGGATATTTTTATAATTATTTTTTTTATAGTTTTTAGATCTTCTTTTTTAGAGCGCCTTGT
AGGCCTTTATCCATGCTGGTTCTAGAGAAGGTGTTGTGACAAATTGCCCTTTCAGTGTGACAAATCACCC
TCAAATGACAGTCCTGTCTGTGACAAATTGCCCTTAACCCTGTGACAAATTGCCCTCAGAAGAAGCTGTT
TTTTCACAAAGTTATCCCTGCTTATTGACTCTTTTTTATTTAGTGTGACAATCTAAAAACTTGTCACACT
TCACATGGATCTGTCATGGCGGAAACAGCGGTTATCAATCACAAGAAACGTAAAAATAGCCCGCGAATCG
TCCAGTCAAACGACCTCACTGAGGCGGCATATAGTCTCTCCCGGGATCAAAAACGTATGCTGTATCTGTT
CGTTGACCAGATCAGAAAATCTGATGGCACCCTACAGGAACATGACGGTATCTGCGAGATCCATGTTGCT
AAATATGCTGAAATATTCGGATTGACCTCTGCGGAAGCCAGTAAGGATATACGGCAGGCATTGAAGAGTT
TCGCGGGGAAGGAAGTGGTTTTTTATCGCCCTGAAGAGGATGCCGGCGATGAAAAAGGCTATGAATCTTT
TCCTTGGTTTATCAAACGTGCGCACAGTCCATCCAGAGGGCTTTACAGTGTACATATCAACCCATATCTC
ATTCCCTTCTTTATCGGGTTACAGAACCGGTTTACGCAGTTTCGGCTTAGTGAAACAAAAGAAATCACCA
ATCCGTATGCCATGCGTTTATACGAATCCCTGTGTCAGTATCGTAAGCCGGATGGCTCAGGCATCGTCTC
TCTGAAAATCGACTGGATCATAGAGCGTTACCAGCTGCCTCAAAGTTACCAGCGTATGCCTGACTTCCGC
CGCCGCTTCCTGCAGGTCTGTGTTAATGAGATCAACAGCAGAACTCCAATGCGCCTCTCATACATTGAGA
AAAAGAAAGGCCGCCAGACGACTCATATCGTATTTTCCTTCCGCGATATCACTTCCATGACGACAGGATA
GTCTGAGGGTTATCTGTCACAGATTTGAGGGTGGTTCGTCACATTTGTTCTGACCTACTGAGGGTAATTT
GTCACAGTTTTGCTGTTTCCTTCAGCCTGCATGGATTTTCTCATACTTTTTGAACTGTAATTTTTAAGGA
AGCCAAATTTGAGGGCAGTTTGTCACAGTTGATTTCCTTCTCTTTCCCTTCGTCATGTGACCTGATATCG
GGGGTTAGTTCGTCATCATTGATGAGGGTTGATTATCACAGTTTATTACTCTGAATTGGCTATCCGCGTG
TGTACCTCTACCTGGAGTTTTTCCCACGGTGGATATTTCTTCTTGCGCTGAGCGTAAGAGCTATCTGACA
GAACAGTTCTTCTTTGCTTCCTCGCCAGTTCGCTCGCTATGCTCGGTTACACGGCTGCGGCGAGCATCAC
GTGCTATAAAAATAATTATAATTTAAATTTTTTAATATAAATATATAAATTAAAAATAGAAAGTAAAAAA
AGAAATTAAAGAAAAAATAGTTTTTGTTTTCCGAAGATGTAAAAGACTCTAGGGGGATCGCCAACAAATA
CTACCTTTTACCTTGCTCTTCCTGCTCTCAGGTATTAATGCCGAATTGTTTCATCTTGTCTGTGTAGAAG
ACCACACACGAAAATCCTGTGATTTTACATTTTACTTATCGTTAATCGAATGTATATCTATTTAATCTGC
TTTTCTTGTCTAATAAATATATATGTAAAGTACGCTTTTTGTTGAAATTTTTTAAACCTTTGTTTATTTT
TTTTTCTTCATTCCGTAACTCTTCTACCTTCTTTATTTACTTTCTAAAATCCAAATACAAAACATAAAAA
TAAATAAACACAGAGTAAATTCCCAAATTATTCCATCATTAAAAGATACGAGGCGCGTGTAAGTTACAGG
CAAGCGATCCTAGTACACTCTATATTTTTTTATGCCTCGGTAATGATTTTCATTTTTTTTTTCCACCTAG
CGGATGACTCTTTTTTTTTCTTAGCGATTGGCATTATCACATAATGAATTATACATTATATAAAGTAATG
TGATTTCTTCGAAGAATATACTAAAAAATGAGCAGGCAAGATAAACGAAGGCAAAGATGACAGAGCAGAA
AGCCCTAGTAAAGCGTATTACAAATGAAACCAAGATTCAGATTGCGATCTCTTTAAAGGGTGGTCCCCTA
GCGATAGAGCACTCGATCTTCCCAGAAAAAGAGGCAGAAGCAGTAGCAGAACAGGCCACACAATCGCAAG
TGATTAACGTCCACACAGGTATAGGGTTTCTGGACCATATGATACATGCTCTGGCCAAGCATTCCGGCTG
GTCGCTAATCGTTGAGTGCATTGGTGACTTACACATAGACGACCATCACACCACTGAAGACTGCGGGATT
GCTCTCGGTCAAGCTTTTAAAGAGGCCCTAGGGGCCGTGCGTGGAGTAAAAAGGTTTGGATCAGGATTTG
CGCCTTTGGATGAGGCACTTTCCAGAGCGGTGGTAGATCTTTCGAACAGGCCGTACGCAGTTGTCGAACT
TGGTTTGCAAAGGGAGAAAGTAGGAGATCTCTCTTGCGAGATGATCCCGCATTTTCTTGAAAGCTTTGCA
GAGGCTAGCAGAATTACCCTCCACGTTGATTGTCTGCGAGGCAAGAATGATCATCACCGTAGTGAGAGTG
CGTTCAAGGCTCTTGCGGTTGCCATAAGAGAAGCCACCTCGCCCAATGGTACCAACGATGTTCCCTCCAC
CAAAGGTGTTCTTATGTAGTTTTACACAGGAGTCTGGACTTGACGCTAGTGATAATAAGTGACTGAGGTA
TGTGCTCTTCTTATCTCCTTTTGTAGTGTTGCTCTTATTTTAAACAACTTTGCGGTTTTTTGATGACTTT
GCGATTTTGTTGTTGCTTTGCAGTAAATTGCAAGATTTAATAAAAAAACGCAAAGCAATGATTAAAGGAT
GTTCAGAATGAAACTCATGGAAACACTTAACCAGTGCATAAACGCTGGTCATGAAATGACGAAGGCTATC
GCCATTGCACAGTTTAATGATGACAGCCCGGAAGCGAGGAAAATAACCCGGCGCTGGAGAATAGGTGAAG
CAGCGGATTTAGTTGGGGTTTCTTCTCAGGCTATCAGAGATGCCGAGAAAGCAGGGCGACTACCGCACCC
GGATATGGAAATTCGAGGACGGGTTGAGCAACGTGTTGGTTATACAATTGAACAAATTAATCATATGCGT
GATGTGTTTGGTACGCGATTGCGACGTGCTGAAGACGTATTTCCACCGGTGATCGGGGTTGCTGCCCATA
AAGGTGGCGTTTACAAAACCTCAGTTTCTGTTCATCTTGCTCAGGATCTGGCTCTGAAGGGGCTACGTGT
TTTGCTCGTGGAAGGTAACGACCCCCAGGGAACAGCCTCAATGTATCACGGATGGGTACCAGATCTTCAT
ATTCATGCAGAAGACACTCTCCTGCCTTTCTATCTTGGGGAAAAGGACGATGTCACTTATGCAATAAAGC
CCACTTGCTGGCCGGGGCTTGACATTATTCCTTCCTGTCTGGCTCTGCACCGTATTGAAACTGAGTTAAT
GGGCAAATTTGATGAAGGTAAACTGCCCACCGATCCACACCTGATGCTCCGACTGGCCATTGAAACTGTT
GCTCATGACTATGATGTCATAGTTATTGACAGCGCGCCTAACCTGGGTATCGGCACGATTAATGTCGTAT
GTGCTGCTGATGTGCTGATTGTTCCCACGCCTGCTGAGTTGTTTGACTACACCTCCGCACTGCAGTTTTT
CGATATGCTTCGTGATCTGCTCAAGAACGTTGATCTTAAAGGGTTCGAGCCTGATGTACGTATTTTGCTT
ACCAAATACAGCAATAGCAATGGCTCTCAGTCCCCGTGGATGGAGGAGCAAATTCGGGATGCCTGGGGAA
GCATGGTTCTAAAAAATGTTGTACGTGAAACGGATGAAGTTGGTAAAGGTCAGATCCGGATGAGAACTGT
TTTTGAACAGGCCATTGATCAACGCTCTTCAACTGGTGCCTGGAGAAATGCTCTTTCTATTTGGGAACCT
GTCTGCAATGAAATTTTCGATCGTCTGATTAAACCACGCTGGGAGATTAGATAATGAAGCGTGCGCCTGT
TATTCCAAAACATACGCTCAATACTCAACCGGTTGAAGATACTTCGTTATCGACACCAGCTGCCCCGATG
GTGGATTCGTTAATTGCGCGCGTAGGAGTAATGGCTCGCGGTAATGCCATTACTTTGCCTGTATGTGGTC
GGGATGTGAAGTTTACTCTTGAAGTGCTCCGGGGTGATAGTGTTGAGAAGACCTCTCGGGTATGGTCAGG
TAATGAACGTGACCAGGAGCTGCTTACTGAGGACGCACTGGATGATCTCATCCCTTCTTTTCTACTGACT
GGTCAACAGACACCGGCGTTCGGTCGAAGAGTATCTGGTGTCATAGAAATTGCCGATGGGAGTCGCCGTC
GTAAAGCTGCTGCACTTACCGAAAGTGATTATCGTGTTCTGGTTGGCGAGCTGGATGATGAGCAGATGGC
TGCATTATCCAGATTGGGTAACGATTATCGCCCACGTGGTCAGCGTTATGCAAGCCGATTGCAGAATGAA
TTTGCTGGAAATATTTCTGCGCTGGCTGATGCGGAAAATATTTCACGTAAGATTATTACCCGCTGTATCA
ACACCGCCAAATTGCCTAAATCAGTTGTTGCTCTTTTTTCTCACCCCGGTGAACTATCTGCCCGGTCAGG
TGATGCACTTCAAAAAGCCTTTACAGATAAAGAGGAATTACTTAAGCAGCAGGCATCTAACCTTCATGAG
CAGAAAAAAGCTGGGGTGATATTTGAAGCTGAAGAAGTTATCACTCTTTTAACTTCTGTGCTTAAAACGT
CATCTGCATCAAGAACTAGTTTAAGCTCACGACATCAGTTTGCTCCTGGAGCGACAGTATTGTATAAGGG
CGATAAAATGGTGCTTAACCTGGACAGGTCTCGTGTTCCAACTGAGTGTATAGAGAAAATTGAGGCCATT
CTTAAGGAACTTGAAAAGCCAGCACCCTGATGCGACCTCGTTTTAGTCTACGTTTATCTGTCTTTACTTA
ATGTCCTTTGTTACAGGCCAGAAAGCATAACTGGCCTGAATATTCTCTCTGGGCCCACTGTTCCACTTGT
ATCGTCGGTCTGATAATCAGACTGGGACCACGGTCCCACTCGTATCGTCGGTCTGATTATTAGTCTGGGA
CCACGGTCCCACTCGTATCGTCGGTCTGATTATTAGTCTGGGACCACGGTCCCACTCGTATCGTCGGTCT
GATTCAGACTGGGACCACGGTCCCACTCGTATCGTCGGTCTGATTATTAGTCTGGGACCACGGTCCCACT
CGTATCGTCGGTCTGATTATTAGTCTGGGACCACGGTCCCACTCGTATCGTCGGTCTGATAATCAGACTG
GGACCACGGTCCCACTCGTATCGTCGGTCTGATTATTAGTCTGGGACCATGGTCCCACTCGTATCGTCGG
TCTGATTATTAGTCTGGGACCACGGTCCCACTCGTATCGTCGGTCTGATTATTAGTCTGGAACCACGGTC
CCACTCGTATCGTCGGTCTGATTATTAGTCTGGGACCACGGTCCCACTCGTATCGTCGGTCTGATTATTA
GTCTGGGACCACGATCCCACTCGTGTTGTCGGTCTGATTATCGGTCTGGGACCACGGTCCCACTTGTATT
GTCGATCAGACTATCAGCGTGAGACTACGATTCCATCAATGCCTGTCAAGGGCAAGTATTGACATGTCGT
CGTAACCTGTAGAACGGAGTAACCTCGGTGTGCGGTTGTATGCCTGCTGTGGATTGCTGCTGTGTCCTGC
TTATCCACAACATTTTGCGCACGGTTATGTGGACAAAATACCTGGTTACCCAGGCCGTGCCGGCACGTTA
ACCGGGCTGCATCCGATGCAAGTGTGTCGCTGTCGACGAGCTCGCGAGCTCGGACATGAGGTTGCCCCGT
ATTCAGTGTCGCTGATTTGTATTGTCTGAAGTTGTTTTTACGTTAAGTTGATGCAGATCAATTAATACGA
TACCTGCGTCATAATTGATTATTTGACGTGGTTTGATGGCCTCCACGCACGTTGTGATATGTAGATGATA
ATCATTATCACTTTACGGGTCCTTTCCGGTGATCCGACAGGTTACGGGGCGGCGACCTCGCGGGTTTTCG
CTATTTATGAAAATTTTCCGGTTTAAGGCGTTTCCGTTCTTCTTCGTCATAACTTAATGTTTTTATTTAA
AATACCCTCTGAAAAGAAAGGAAACGACAGGTGCTGAAAGCGAGCTTTTTGGCCTCTGTCGTTTCCTTTC
TCTGTTTTTGTCCGTGGAATGAACAATGGAAGTCCGAGCTCATCGCTAATAACTTCGTATAGCATACATT
ATACGAAGTTATATTCGATGCGGCCGCAAGGGGTTCGCGTCAGCGGGTGTTGGCGGGTGTCGGGGCTGGC
TTAACTATGCGGCATCAGAGCAGATTGTACTGAGAGTGCACCATATGCGGTGTGAAATACCACACAGATG
CGTAAGGAGAAAATACCGCATCAGGCGCCATTCGCCATTCAGCTGCGCAACTGTTGGGAAGGGCGATCGG
TGCGGGCCTCTTCGCTATTACGCCAGCTGGCGAAAGGGGGATGTGCTGCAAGGCGATTAAGTTGGGTAAC
GCCAGGGTTTTCCCAGTCACGACGTTGTAAAACGACGGCCAGTGAATTGTAATACGACTCACTATAGGGC
GAATTCGAGCTCGGTACCCGGGGATCCTCTAGAGTCGACCTGCAGGCATGCAAGCTTGAGTATTCTATAG
TCTCACCTAAATAGCTTGGCGTAATCATGGTCATAGCTGTTTCCTGTGTGAAATTGTTATCCGCTCACAA
TTCCACACAACATACGAGCCGGAAGCATAAAGTGTAAAGCCTGGGGTGCCTAATGAGTGAGCTAACTCAC
ATTAATTGCGTTGCGCTCACTGCCCGCTTTCCAGTCGGGAAACCTGTCGTGCCAGCTGCATTAATGAATC
GGCCAACGCGAACCCCTTGCGGCCGCCCGGGCCGTCGACCAATTCTCATGTTTGACAGCTTATCATCGAA
TTTCTGCCATTCATCCGCTTATTATCACTTATTCAGGCGTAGCAACCAGGCGTTTAAGGGCACCAATAAC
TGCCTTAAAAAAATTACGCCCCGCCCTGCCACTCATCGCAGTACTGTTGTAATTCATTAAGCATTCTGCC
GACATGGAAGCCATCACAAACGGCATGATGAACCTGAATCGCCAGCGGCATCAGCACCTTGTCGCCTTGC
GTATAATATTTGCCCATGGTGAAAACGGGGGCGAAGAAGTTGTCCATATTGGCCACGTTTAAATCAAAAC
TGGTGAAACTCACCCAGGGATTGGCTGAGACGAAAAACATATTCTCAATAAACCCTTTAGGGAAATAGGC
CAGGTTTTCACCGTAACACGCCACATCTTGCGAATATATGTGTAGAAACTGCCGGAAATCGTCGTGGTAT
TCACTCCAGAGCGATGAAAACGTTTCAGTTTGCTCATGGAAAACGGTGTAACAAGGGTGAACACTATCCC
ATATCACCAGCTCACCGTCTTTCATTGCCATACGAAATTCCGGATGAGCATTCATCAGGCGGGCAAGAAT
GTGAATAAAGGCCGGATAAAACTTGTGCTTATTTTTCTTTACGGTCTTTAAAAAGGCCGTAATATCCAGC
TGAACGGTCTGGTTATAGGTACATTGAGCAACTGACTGAAATGCCTCAAAATGTTCTTTACGATGCCATT
GGGATATATCAACGGTGGTATATCCAGTGATTTTTTTCTCCATTTTAGCTTCCTTAGCTCCTGAAAATCT
CGATAACTCAAAAAATACGCCCGGTAGTGATCTTATTTCATTATGGTGAAAGTTGGAACCTCTTACGTGC
CGATCAACGTCTCATTTTCGCCAAAAGTTGGCCCAGGGCTTCCCGGTATCAACAGGGACACCAGGATTTA
TTTATTCTGCGAAGTGATCTTCCGTCACAGGTATTTATTCGCGATAAGCTCATGGAGCGGCGTAACCGTC
GCACAGGAAGGACAGAGAAAGCGCGGATCTGGGAAGTGACGGACAGAACGGTCAGGACCTGGATTGGGGA
GGCGGTTGCCGCCGCTGCTGCTGACGGTGTGACGTTCTCTGTTCCGGTCACACCACATACGTTCCGCCAT
TCCTATGCGATGCACATGCTGTATGCCGGTATACCGCTGAAAGTTCTGCAAAGCCTGATGGGACATAAGT
CCATCAGTTCAACGGAAGTCTACACGAAGGTTTTTGCGCTGGATGTGGCTGCCCGGCACCGGGTGCAGTT
TGTGATGCCGGAGTCTGATGCGGTTGCGATGCTGAAACAATTATCCTGAGAATAAATGCCTTGGCCTTTA
TATGGAAATGTGGAACTGAGTGGATATGCTGTTTTTGTCTGTTAAACAGAGAAGCTGGCTGTTATCCACT
GAGAAGCGAACGAAACAGTCGGGAAAATCTCCCATTATCGTAGAGATCCGCATTATTAATCTCAGGAGCC
TGTGTAGCGTTTATAGGAAGTAGTGTTCTGTCATGATGCCTGCAAGCGGTAACGAAAACGATTTGAATAT
GCCTTCAGGAACAATAGAAATCTTCGTGCGGTGTTACGTTGAAGTGGAGCGGATTATGTCAGCAATGGAC
AGAACAACCTAATGAACACAGAACCATGATGTGGTCTGTCCTTTTACAGCCAGTAGTGCTCGCCGCAGTC
GAGCGACAGGGCGAAGCCCATCGATACTAGCTTGATTGGGATATCTCGCTCATGTTTGTCGCGTGCTATG
TCTTTTTAGGTACTTTGAACCTACGTTCGTACTTGTATAATATGATCATCGTATTATCGTTTTTCATCCG
TCCAGCGCAAAATGCATTAGCAGCTAGTCCTAGCGTGCGGAGCTACCTGGACAGGTGCATGACGGATGCG
TGTCCTTCAGTGACTTTCTAATTAACAGTAACTTCTTTACTTATGTTTCAGTTTGTAAGAAGCGGGATTC
GCTCGTCGCTTGACATCTGATTGGACTGCGTCGGCACGTGAAAACTACATTGTGAAATCTGCTAAAACTC
CGGGTATCTCTGACACAAAACGATTCGGCTTCGCAATTTCAACATTACGGTCAAGGCTAACGTATCTTTC
TCGGTCAACTTCAGATTATGCCGATTAAATTGTCGTAGCTTTCAAGGCGTTTTGAGTACTGCGGCAGTTG
TTGAACCTGCAAGGAGAAGATCTCGACAACAGAATAAAGCGAAAAATGGGTCTCATGCACTAACACTCAG
GCCTCCCTCATAATCTCTGTTTGAGTTTACCAACAACACATATATACATTTCGACAAAATGACCACTCTT
GACGACACGGCTTACCGGTACCGCACCAGTGTCCCGGGGGACGCCGAGGCCATCGAGGCACTGGATGGGT
CCTTCACCACCGACACCGTCTTCCGCGTCACCGCCACCGGGGACGGCTTCACCCTGCGGGAGGTGCCGGT
GGACCCGCCCCTGACCAAGGTGTTCCCCGACGACGAATCGGACGACGAATCGGACGACGGGGAGGACGGC
GACCCGGACTCCCGGACGTTCGTCGCGTACGGGGACGACGGCGACCTGGCGGGCTTCGTGGTCGTCTCGT
ACTCCGGCTGGAACCGCCGGCTGACCGTCGAGGACATCGAGGTCGCCCCGGAGCACCGGGGGCACGGGGT
CGGGCGCGCGTTGATGGGGCTCGCGACGGAGTTCGCCCGCGAGCGGGGCGCCGGGCACCTCTGGCTGGAG
GTCACCAACGTCAACGCACCGGCGATCCACGCGTACCGGCGGATGGGGTTCACCCTCTGCGGCCTGGACA
CCGCCCTGTACGACGGCACCGCCTCGGACGGCGAGCAGGCGCTCTACATGAGCATGCCCTGCCCCTGACC
GACGCCGACCAACACCGCCGGTCCGACGCGGCCCGACGGGTCCGAGGCCTCGGAGATCTGGGCCCATGCG
GCCGCAACAACTACCTCGACTTTGGCTGGGACACTTTCAGTGAGGACAAGAAGCTTCAGAAGCGTGCTAT
CGAACTCAACCAGGGACGTGCGGCACAAATGGGCATCCTTGCTCTCATGGTGCACGAACAGTTGGG
